>Addgene plasmid #14921 | pET15b PKA Cat | addgene full sequence | sequence record 156252 | Addgene NGS Result
TTCTCATGTTTGACAGCTTATCATCGATAAGCTTGCATGCCTGCAGGTCGACTCTAGAGGATCCCCGGGT
ACCGAGCTCCTCCTTTTTGGGAGAAGTTACGAGAGGGATAAACACAGGGATAAATGGGGTAATTTCCCCA
GCAGCTCCCCACCTTTCTATTGAGAGAAAAAGCACAATCAGACTTGGGGTTGCAGTGAGTGGGGACGCAC
GGCAAGAGGTGATGGACAGCTGACAGCTAAGCTAGAAGCGAGGCGCCCAGGATGGGGGAGGCTTCTTAAG
GGGGCTGATGCACAGGACAATTGGCATGAGACCACTGGAAAGGGGGGCCGGGAGGCTAGCAGCTCAGGGC
GAGATTCCAAGCCCAGTTCCTTCCTTGACAGGGTCAGTTGGCTACCCAGGTCTCATCAGAATGGATTTAG
GGAGTGAGGAGGGTGTTTGGGGAGGGTGGGACAATTTGGAGGGTGGGAGGCACTGGTGGAACTTAATTTA
AATGAAAAAAAAAACCCACTGGCAAGCAGCCCTCTGTACAGGTCATAAAATCTCCCTTTCCAGGTAGGGC
TGCATGGAAGGGAAGGTTGGCGTTACTGTTCGTTCATCCTTAGTATCCAGTGCTAGGGTCGGGAAGGAGG
CTGAATTTGGGGCCCTCTTTCCGTACCCTGCCCCTGGATACACCAGCAAGATTGGGTATGGCTGGAGCTA
AGAAATTCATTGAAAACAGGCAGGGAAGGGTGGAGAAGAAGGGAGAGGGGGAGCAGCTGATGTTGCCCCT
TCCCCAGTATCTGGAGCGCTTTCCTGCTCTCCTTAACCCTGGGGGTGTGGAGTGGATGTTAAATTAGATG
CATGGAACTCTAGGGCCCTCTGGCTGTTCGATCCAACCCTCCCACCCCCAACCGGAAAAAAAATAGAAAG
AAAAAGAAAAAATGAAAGAGAACCCAAGGGGCACAAGCACACCCCTA
[1050 nt withheld, positions 958-2007]
CATATGGCTGCCGCGCGGCACCAGGCCGCTGCTGTGATGATGATGATGATGGCTGCTGCCCATGGTATAT
CTCCTTCTTAAAGTTAAACAAAATTATTTCTAGAGGGGAATTGTTATCCGCTCACAATTCCCCTATAGTG
AGTCGTATTAATTTCGCGGGATCGAGATCTCGATCCTCTACGCCGGACGCATCGTGGCCGGCATCACCGG
CGCCACAGGTGCGGTTGCTGGCGCCTATATCGCCGACATCACCGATGGGGAAGATCGGGCTCGCCACTTC
GGGCTCATGAGCGCTTGTTTCGGCGTGGGTATGGTGGCAGGCCCCGTGGCCGGGGGACTGTTGGGCGCCA
TCTCCTTGCATGCACCATTCCTTGCGGCGGCGGTGCTCAACGGCCTCAACCTACTACTGGGCTGCTTCCT
AATGCAGGAGTCGCATAAGGGAGAGCGTCGAGATCCCGGACACCATCGAATGGCGCAAAACCTTTCGCGG
TATGGCATGATAGCGCCCGGAAGAGAGTCAATTCAGGGTGGTGAATGTGAAACCAGTAACGTTATACGAT
GTCGCAGAGTATGCCGGTGTCTCTTATCAGACCGTTTCCCGCGTGGTGAACCAGGCCAGCCACGTTTCTG
CGAAAACGCGGGAAAAAGTGGAAGCGGCGATGGCGGAGCTGAATTACATTCCCAACCGCGTGGCACAACA
ACTGGCGGGCAAACAGTCGTTGCTGATTGGCGTTGCCACCTCCAGTCTGGCCCTGCACGCGCCGTCGCAA
ATTGTCGCGGCGATTAAATCTCGCGCCGATCAACTGGGTGCCAGCGTGGTGGTGTCGATGGTAGAACGAA
GCGGCGTCGAAGCCTGTAAAGCGGCGGTGCACAATCTTCTCGCGCAACGCGTCAGTGGGCTGATCATTAA
CTATCCGCTGGATGACCAGGATGCCATTGCTGTGGAAGCTGCCTGCACTAATGTTCCGGCGTTATTTCTT
GATGTCTCTGACCAGACACCCATCAACAGTATTATTTTCTCCCATGAAGACGGTACGCGACTGGGCGTGG
AGCATCTGGTCGCATTGGGTCACCAGCAAATCGCGCTGTTAGCGGGCCCATTAAGTTCTGTCTCGGCGCG
TCTGCGTCTGGCTGGCTGGCATAAATATCTCACTCGCAATCAAATTCAGCCGATAGCGGAACGGGAAGGC
GACTGGAGTGCCATGTCCGGTTTTCAACAAACCATGCAAATGCTGAATGAGGGCATCGTTCCCACTGCGA
TGCTGGTTGCCAACGATCAGATGGCGCTGGGCGCAATGCGCGCCATTACCGAGTCCGGGCTGCGCGTTGG
TGCGGATATCTCGGTAGTGGGATACGACGATACCGAAGACAGCTCATGTTATATCCCGCCGTTAACCACC
ATCAAACAGGATTTTCGCCTGCTGGGGCAAACCAGCGTGGACCGCTTGCTGCAACTCTCTCAGGGCCAGG
CGGTGAAGGGCAATCAGCTGTTGCCCGTCTCACTGGTGAAAAGAAAAACCACCCTGGCGCCCAATACGCA
AACCGCCTCTCCCCGCGCGTTGGCCGATTCATTAATGCAGCTGGCACGACAGGTTTCCCGACTGGAAAGC
GGGCAGTGAGCGCAACGCAATTAATGTAAGTTAGCTCACTCATTAGGCACCGGGATCTCGACCGATGCCC
TTGAGAGCCTTCAACCCAGTCAGCTCCTTCCGGTGGGCGCGGGGCATGACTATCGTCGCCGCACTTATGA
CTGTCTTCTTTATCATGCAACTCGTAGGACAGGTGCCGGCAGCGCTCTGGGTCATTTTCGGCGAGGACCG
CTTTCGCTGGAGCGCGACGATGATCGGCCTGTCGCTTGCGGTATTCGGAATCTTGCACGCCCTCGCTCAA
GCCTTCGTCACTGGTCCCGCCACCAAACGTTTCGGCGAGAAGCAGGCCATTATCGCCGGCATGGCGGCCG
ACGCGCTGGGCTACGTCTTGCTGGCGTTCGCGACGCGAGGCTGGATGGCCTTCCCCATTATGATTCTTCT
CGCTTCCGGCGGCATCGGGATGCCCGCGTTGCAGGCCATGCTGTCCAGGCAGGTAGATGACGACCATCAG
GGACAGCTTCAAGGATCGCTCGCGGCTCTTACCAGCCTAACTTCGATCATTGGACCGCTGATCGTCACGG
CGATTTATGCCGCCTCGGCGAGCACATGGAACGGGTTGGCATGGATTGTAGGCGCCGCCCTATACCTTGT
CTGCCTCCCCGCGTTGCGTCGCGGTGCATGGAGCCGGGCCACCTCGACCTGAATGGAAGCCGGCGGCACC
TCGCTAACGGATTCACCACTCCAAGAATTGGAGCCAATCAATTCTTGCGGAGAACTGTGAATGCGCAAAC
CAACCCTTGGCAGAACATATCCATCGCGTCCGCCATCTCCAGCAGCCGCACGCGGCGCATCTCGGGCAGC
GTTGGGTCCTGGCCACGGGTGCGCATGATCGTGCTCCTGTCGTTGAGGACCCGGCTAGGCTGGCGGGGTT
GCCTTACTGGTTAGCAGAATGAATCACCGATACGCGAGCGAACGTGAAGCGACTGCTGCTGCAAAACGTC
TGCGACCTGAGCAACAACATGAATGGTCTTCGGTTTCCGTGTTTCGTAAAGTCTGGAAACGCGGAAGTCA
GCGCCCTGCACCATTATGTTCCGGATCTGCATCGCAGGATGCTGCTGGCTACCCTGTGGAACACCTACAT
CTGTATTAACGAAGCGCTGGCATTGACCCTGAGTGATTTTTCTCTGGTCCCGCCGCATCCATACCGCCAG
TTGTTTACCCTCACAACGTTCCAGTAACCGGGCATGTTCATCATCAGTAACCCGTATCGTGAGCATCCTC
TCTCGTTTCATCGGTATCATTACCCCCATGAACAGAAATCCCCCTTACACGGAGGCATCAGTGACCAAAC
AGGAAAAAACCGCCCTTAACATGGCCCGCTTTATCAGAAGCCAGACATTAACGCTTCTGGAGAAACTCAA
CGAGCTGGACGCGGATGAACAGGCAGACATCTGTGAATCGCTTCACGACCACGCTGATGAGCTTTACCGC
AGCTGCCTCGCGCGTTTCGGTGATGACGGTGAAAACCTCTGACACATGCAGCTCCCGGAGACGGTCACAG
CTTGTCTGTAAGCGGATGCCGGGAGCAGACAAGCCCGTCAGGGCGCGTCAGCGGGTGTTGGCGGGTGTCG
GGGCGCAGCCATGACCCAGTCACGTAGCGATAGCGGAGTGTATACTGGCTTAACTATGCGGCATCAGAGC
AGATTGTACTGAGAGTGCACCATTGCGGTGTGAAATACCGCACAGATGCGTAAGGAGAAAATACCGCATC
AGGCGCTCTTCCGCTTCCTCGCTCACTGACTCGCTGCGCTCGGTCGTTCGGCTGCGGCGAGCGGTATCAG
CTCACTCAAAGGCGGTAATACGGTTATCCACAGAATCAGGGGATAACGCAGGAAAGAACATGTGAGCAAA
AGGCCAGCAAAAGGCCAGGAACCGTAAAAAGGCCGCGTTGCTGGCGTTTTTCCATAGGCTCCGCCCCCCT
GACGAGCATCACAAAAATCGACGCTCAAGTCAGAGGTGGCGAAACCCGACAGGACTATAAAGATACCAGG
CGTTTCCCCCTGGAAGCTCCCTCGTGCGCTCTCCTGTTCCGACCCTGCCGCTTACCGGATACCTGTCCGC
CTTTCTCCCTTCGGGAAGCGTGGCGCTTTCTCATAGCTCACGCTGTAGGTATCTCAGTTCGGTGTAGGTC
GTTCGCTCCAAGCTGGGCTGTGTGCACGAACCCCCCGTTCAGCCCGACCGCTGCGCCTTATCCGGTAACT
ATCGTCTTGAGTCCAACCCGGTAAGACACGACTTATCGCCACTGGCAGCAGCCACTGGTAACAGGATTAG
CAGAGCGAGGTATGTAGGCGGTGCTACAGAGTTCTTGAAGTGGTGGCCTAACTACGGCTACACTAGAAGG
ACAGTATTTGGTATCTGCGCTCTGCTGAAGCCAGTTACCTTCGGAAAAAGAGTTGGTAGCTCTTGATCCG
GCAAACAAACCACCGCTGGTAGCGGTGGTTTTTTTGTTTGCAAGCAGCAGATTACGCGCAGAAAAAAAGG
ATCTCAAGAAGATCCTTTGATCTTTTCTACGGGGTCTGACGCTCAGTGGAACGAAAACTCACGTTAAGGG
ATTTTGGTCATGAGATTATCAAAAAGGATCTTCACCTAGATCCTTTTAAATTAAAAATGAAGTTTTAAAT
CAATCTAAAGTATATATGAGTAAACTTGGTCTGACAGTTACCAATGCTTAATCAGTGAGGCACCTATCTC
AGCGATCTGTCTATTTCGTTCATCCATAGTTGCCTGACTCCCCGTCGTGTAGATAACTACGATACGGGAG
GGCTTACCATCTGGCCCCAGTGCTGCAATGATACCGCGAGACCCACGCTCACCGGCTCCAGATTTATCAG
CAATAAACCAGCCAGCCGGAAGGGCCGAGCGCAGAAGTGGTCCTGCAACTTTATCCGCCTCCATCCAGTC
TATTAATTGTTGCCGGGAAGCTAGAGTAAGTAGTTCGCCAGTTAATAGTTTGCGCAACGTTGTTGCCATT
GCTGCAGGCATCGTGGTGTCACGCTCGTCGTTTGGTATGGCTTCATTCAGCTCCGGTTCCCAACGATCAA
GGCGAGTTACATGATCCCCCATGTTGTGCAAAAAAGCGGTTAGCTCCTTCGGTCCTCCGATCGTTGTCAG
AAGTAAGTTGGCCGCAGTGTTATCACTCATGGTTATGGCAGCACTGCATAATTCTCTTACTGTCATGCCA
TCCGTAAGATGCTTTTCTGTGACTGGTGAGTACTCAACCAAGTCATTCTGAGAATAGTGTATGCGGCGAC
CGAGTTGCTCTTGCCCGGCGTCAACACGGGATAATACCGCGCCACATAGCAGAACTTTAAAAGTGCTCAT
CATTGGAAAACGTTCTTCGGGGCGAAAACTCTCAAGGATCTTACCGCTGTTGAGATCCAGTTCGATGTAA
CCCACTCGTGCACCCAACTGATCTTCAGCATCTTTTACTTTCACCAGCGTTTCTGGGTGAGCAAAAACAG
GAAGGCAAAATGCCGCAAAAAAGGGAATAAGGGCGACACGGAAATGTTGAATACTCATACTCTTCCTTTT
TCAATATTATTGAAGCATTTATCAGGGTTATTGTCTCATGAGCGGATACATATTTGAATGTATTTAGAAA
AATAAACAAATAGGGGTTCCGCGCACATTTCCCCGAAAAGTGCCACCTGACGTCTAAGAAACCATTATTA
TCATGACATTAACCTATAAAAATAGGCGTATCACGAGGCCCTTTCGTCTTCAAGAA
Features (pLannotate 1.2.2; 18 found; start..end, strand, type, name):
     29..79      -  misc_feature   MCS (fragment): pUC18/19 multiple cloning site
    958..2010    -  CDS            Prkaca (sequence partly withheld): KAPCA_MOUSE - Also known as Pkaca. Experimental evidence at protein level: Swiss-Prot protein existence level 1. [Isoform 2]: Phosphorylates and activates ABL1 in sperm flagellum to promote spermatozoa capacitation. From Mus musculus (Mouse).
   2014..2031    -  CDS            thrombin site: thrombin recognition and cleavage site
   2042..2058    -  CDS            capTEV™ (fragment): composite tag for in vivo biotinylation, TEV protease cleavage, and 6xHis tagging
   2077..2099    -  RBS            RBS: efficient ribosome binding site from bacteriophage T7 gene 10 (Olins and Rangwala, 1989)
   2114..2138    -  protein_bind   lac operator: The lac repressor binds to the lac operator to inhibit transcription in E. coli. This inhibition can be relieved by adding lactose or isopropyl-β-D-thiogalactopyranoside (IPTG). lac repressor encoded by lacI
   2139..2157    -  promoter       T7 promoter: promoter for bacteriophage T7 RNA polymerase
   2179..2458    +  CDS            TcR (fragment): tetracycline efflux protein; tet; confers resistance to tetracycline
   2466..2543    +  promoter       lacI promoter: lacI
   2544..3626    +  CDS            lacI: lac repressor; lacI; The lac repressor binds to the lac operator to inhibit transcription in E. coli. This inhibition can be relieved by adding lactose or isopropyl-β-D-thiogalactopyranoside (IPTG).
   3639..3660    +  protein_bind   CAP binding site: CAP binding activates transcription in the presence of cAMP. E. coli catabolite activator protein
   3675..4299    +  CDS            TcR (fragment): tetracycline efflux protein; tet; confers resistance to tetracycline
   4541..4921    -  CDS            YPB1_ECOLX: Protein predicted: Swiss-Prot protein existence level 4. From Escherichia coli.
   4938..5129    +  CDS            rop: Rop protein, which maintains plasmids at low copy number; rop
   5231..5370    +  misc_feature   bom: basis of mobility region from pBR322
   5556..6144    -  rep_origin     ori: high-copy-number ColE1/pMB1/pBR322/pUC origin of replication
   6315..7175    -  CDS            AmpR: β-lactamase; bla; confers resistance to ampicillin, carbenicillin, and related antibiotics
   7176..7280    -  promoter       AmpR promoter: bla
