[The description below was written by a language model from this plasmid's Addgene catalogue record and pLannotate feature annotations shown in this document.]
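Description:
pET15b PKA Cat is a bacterial expression plasmid built on the pET15b backbone for producing the catalytic subunit alpha of mouse cAMP-dependent protein kinase (Prkaca) in E. coli. The coding sequence was inserted between the NdeI and HindIII sites, placing it in frame with the backbone-encoded N-terminal 6xHis tag and thrombin cleavage site, so the kinase can be captured by metal-affinity chromatography and the tag then removed by protease treatment. The sequenced record is about 7.4 kb. In the feature table the histidine tag region is labelled as a fragment of a composite "capTEV" tag, which most likely just reflects a match to the 6xHis stretch rather than a biotinylation or TEV element.

Expression is driven by a T7 promoter followed by a lac operator and the strong ribosome binding site from phage T7 gene 10. Transcription therefore requires a host that supplies T7 RNA polymerase. It is held in check by the lac repressor, which is encoded on the plasmid by lacI under its own promoter, until IPTG or lactose is added. The plasmid replicates from a pBR322-type ColE1/pMB1 origin accompanied by the rop gene and the bom region, and is selected with ampicillin through the β-lactamase gene. Rop normally restrains copy number, although the catalogue entry lists the plasmid as high copy. The tetracycline resistance fragments and a partial pUC-type polylinker near the insert's 3′ end appear to be non-functional remnants. The associated publication concerns the crystal structure of the polyhistidine-tagged recombinant catalytic subunit bound to a peptide inhibitor and adenosine, consistent with use of this construct to make purified kinase for structural and biochemical studies.
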