Addgene plasmid #14921: pET15b PKA Cat
Depositing lab: Susan Taylor. Depositing organization: University of California, San Diego (UCSD). Publication: Crystal structure of a polyhistidine-tagged recombinant catalytic subunit of cAMP-dependent protein kinase complexed with the peptide inhibitor PKI(5-24) and adenosine. Narayana N, Cox S, Shaltiel S, Taylor SS, Xuong N. Biochemistry. 1997 Apr 15. 36(15):4438-48. 10.1021/bi961947+ PubMed 9109651.
Backbone
  Vector backbone: pET15b
  Backbone manufacturer: EMD Biosciences
  Backbone size w/o insert (bp): 5700
  Vector type: Bacterial Expression
Growth in bacteria
  Bacterial resistance: Ampicillin, 100 μg/mL
  Growth temperature: 37°C
  Growth strain: DH5alpha
  Copy number: High Copy
Gene/Insert
  Gene/Insert name: PKA catalytic subunit alpha (alt name: PKA)
  Species: M. musculus (mouse)
  Entrez Gene: Prkaca (a.k.a. PKCD, Pkaca)
  Tag / fusion protein: 6xHis (N terminal on backbone); Thrombin cleavage site (N terminal on backbone)
  Cloning method: Restriction Enzyme; 5′ cloning site NdeI (not destroyed); 3′ cloning site HindIII (not destroyed)
  Sequencing primers: 5′ T7
Terms and licenses: Academic/Nonprofit Terms; Industry Terms: Not Available to Industry
How to cite: pET15b PKA Cat was a gift from Susan Taylor (Addgene plasmid # 14921 ; http://n2t.net/addgene:14921 ; RRID:Addgene_14921)
