>Addgene plasmid #14921 | pET15b PKA Cat | addgene partial sequence | sequence record 156254 | Amp-R 5'-ATAATACCGCGCCACATAGC-3'
AAACGTTCTTCGGGGCGAAAACTCTCAAGGATCTTACCGCTGTTGAGATCCAGTTCGATGTAACCCACTC
GTGCACCCAACTGATCTTCAGCATCTTTTACTTTCACCAGCGTTTCTGGGTGAGCAAAAACAGGAAGGCA
AAATGCCGCAAAAAAGGGAATAAGGGCGACACGGAAATGTTGAATACTCATACTCTTCCTTTTTCAATAT
TATTGAAGCATTTATCAGGGTTATTGTCTCATGAGCGGATACATATTTGAATGTATTTAGAAAAATAAAC
AAATAGGGGTTCCGCGCACATTTCCCCGAAAAGTGCCACCTGACGTCTAAGAAACCATTATTATCATGAC
ATTAACCTATAAAAATAGGCGTATCACGAGGCCCTTTCGTCTTCAAGAATTCTCATGTTTGACAGCTTAT
CATCGATAAGCTTGCATGCCTGCAGGTCGACTCTAGAGGATCCCCGGGTACCGAGCTCCTCCTTTTTGGG
AGAAGTTACGAGAGGGATAAACACAGGGATAAATGGGGTAATTTCCCCAGCAGCTCCCCACCTTTCTATT
GAGAGAAAAAGCACAATCAGACTTGGGGTTGCAGTGAGTGGGGACGCACGGCAAGAGGTGATGGACAGCT
GACAGCTAAGCTAGAAGCGAGGCGCCCAGGATGGGGGAGGCTTCTTAAGGGGGCTGATGCACAGGACAAT
TGGCATGAGACCACTGGAAAGGGGGGCCGGGAGGCTAGCAGCTCAGGGCGAGATTCCAAGCCCAGTTCCT
TCCTTGACAGGGTCAGTTGGCTACCCAGGTCTCATCAGAATGGATTTAGGGAGTGAGGAGGGTGTTTGGG
GAGGGTGGG
