>Addgene plasmid #14921 | pET15b PKA Cat | addgene partial sequence | sequence record 156257 | pBRforEco 5'-AATAGGCGTATCACGAGGC-3'
TGTTTGACAGCTTATCATCGATAAGCTTGCATGCCTGCAGGTCGACTCTAGAGGATCCCCGGGTACCGAG
CTCCTCCTTTTTGGGAGAAGTTACGAGAGGGATAAACACAGGGATAAATGGGGTAATTTCCCCAGCAGCT
CCCCACCTTTCTATTGAGAGAAAAAGCACAATCAGACTTGGGGTTGCAGTGAGTGGGGACGCACGGCAAG
AGGTGATGGACAGCTGACAGCTAAGCTAGAAGCGAGGCGCCCAGGATGGGGGAGGCTTCTTAAGGGGGCT
GATGCACAGGACAATTGGCATGAGACCACTGGAAAGGGGGGCCGGGAGGCTAGCAGCTCAGGGCGAGATT
CCAAGCCCAGTTCCTTCCTTGACAGGGTCAGTTGGCTACCCAGGTCTCATCAGAATGGATTTAGGGAGTG
AGGAGGGTGTTTGGGGAGGGTGGGACAATTTGGAGGGTGGGAGGCACTGGTGGAACTTAATTTAAATGAA
AAAAAAAACCCACTGGCAAGCAGCCCTCTGTACAGGTCATAAAATCTCCCTTTCCAGGTAGGGCTGCATG
GAAGGGAAGGTTGGCGTTACTGTTCGTTCATCCTTAGTATCCAGTGCTAGGGTCGGGAAGGAGGCTGAAT
TTGGGGCCCTCTTTCCGTACCCTGCCCCTGGATACACCAGCAAGATTGGGTATGGCTGGAGCTAAGAAAT
TCATTGAAAACAGGCAGGGAAGGGTGGAGAAGAAGGGAGAGGGGGAGCAGCTGATGTTGCCCCTTCCCCA
GTATCTGGAGCGCTTTCCTGCTCTCCTTAACCCTGGGGGTGTGGAGTGGATGTTAAATTAGATGCATGGA
ACTCTAGGGCCC
