>Addgene plasmid #14921 | pET15b PKA Cat | addgene partial sequence | sequence record 161163 | T7 5'-TAATACGACTCACTATAGGG-3'
ATAATTTTGTTTAACTTTAAGAAGGAGATATACCATGGGCAGCAGCCATCATCATCATCATCACAGCAGC
GGCCTGGTGCCGCGCGGCAGCCATATG
[746 nt withheld, positions 98-843]
